>Addgene plasmid #144906 | TFORF3430 | addgene full sequence | sequence record 404468 | Addgene NGS Result
TTAATGTAGTCTTATGCAATACTCTTGTAGTCTTGCAACATGGTAACGATGAGTTAGCAACATGCCTTAC
AAGGAGAGAAAAAGCACCGTGCATGCCGATTGGTGGAAGTAAGGTGGTACGATCGTGCCTTATTAGGAAG
GCAACAGACGGGTCTGACATGGATTGGACGAACCACTGAATTGCCGCATTGCAGAGATATTGTATTTAAG
TGCCTAGCTCGATACATAAACGGGTCTCTCTGGTTAGACCAGATCTGAGCCTGGGAGCTCTCTGGCTAAC
TAGGGAACCCACTGCTTAAGCCTCAATAAAGCTTGCCTTGAGTGCTTCAAGTAGTGTGTGCCCGTCTGTT
GTGTGACTCTGGTAACTAGAGATCCCTCAGACCCTTTTAGTCAGTGTGGAAAATCTCTAGCAGTGGCGCC
CGAACAGGGACTTGAAAGCGAAAGGGAAACCAGAGGAGCTCTCTCGACGCAGGACTCGGCTTGCTGAAGC
GCGCACGGCAAGAGGCGAGGGGCGGCGACTGGTGAGTACGCCAAAAATTTTGACTAGCGGAGGCTAGAAG
GAGAGAGATGGGTGCGAGAGCGTCAGTATTAAGCGGGGGAGAATTAGATCGCGATGGGAAAAAATTCGGT
TAAGGCCAGGGGGAAAGAAAAAATATAAATTAAAACATATAGTATGGGCAAGCAGGGAGCTAGAACGATT
CGCAGTTAATCCTGGCCTGTTAGAAACATCAGAAGGCTGTAGACAAATACTGGGACAGCTACAACCATCC
CTTCAGACAGGATCAGAAGAACTTAGATCATTATATAATACAGTAGCAACCCTCTATTGTGTGCATCAAA
GGATAGAGATAAAAGACACCAAGGAAGCTTTAGACAAGATAGAGGAAGAGCAAAACAAAAGTAAGACCAC
CGCACAGCAAGCGGCCGCTGATCTTCAGACCTGGAGGAGGAGATATGAGGGACAATTGGAGAAGTGAATT
ATATAAATATAAAGTAGTAAAAATTGAACCATTAGGAGTAGCACCCACCAAGGCAAAGAGAAGAGTGGTG
CAGAGAGAAAAAAGAGCAGTGGGAATAGGAGCTTTGTTCCTTGGGTTCTTGGGAGCAGCAGGAAGCACTA
TGGGCGCAGCGTCAATGACGCTGACGGTACAGGCCAGACAATTATTGTCTGGTATAGTGCAGCAGCAGAA
CAATTTGCTGAGGGCTATTGAGGCGCAACAGCATCTGTTGCAACTCACAGTCTGGGGCATCAAGCAGCTC
CAGGCAAGAATCCTGGCTGTGGAAAGATACCTAAAGGATCAACAGCTCCTGGGGATTTGGGGTTGCTCTG
GAAAACTCATTTGCACCACTGCTGTGCCTTGGAATGCTAGTTGGAGTAATAAATCTCTGGAACAGATTTG
GAATCACACGACCTGGATGGAGTGGGACAGAGAAATTAACAATTACACAAGCTTAATACACTCCTTAATT
GAAGAATCGCAAAACCAGCAAGAAAAGAATGAACAAGAATTATTGGAATTAGATAAATGGGCAAGTTTGT
GGAATTGGTTTAACATAACAAATTGGCTGTGGTATATAAAATTATTCATAATGATAGTAGGAGGCTTGGT
AGGTTTAAGAATAGTTTTTGCTGTACTTTCTATAGTGAATAGAGTTAGGCAGGGATATTCACCATTATCG
TTTCAGACCCACCTCCCAACCCCGAGGGGACCCATGCATTGCATCTCAATTAGTCAGCAACCAGGTGTGG
AAAGTCCCCAGGCTCCCCAGCAGGCAGAAGTATGCAAAGCATGCGTCTCAATTAGTCAGCAACCATAGTC
CCGCCCCTAACTCCGCCCATCCCGCCCCTAACTCCGCCCAGTTCCGCCCATTCTCCGCCCCATGGCTGAC
TAATTTTTTTTATTTATGCAGAGGCCGAGGCCGCCTCGGCCTCTGAGCTATTCCAGAAGTAGTGAGGAGG
CTTTTTTGGAGGCCTAGGCTTTTGCAAAAAGCTTTCTAGAGGTACCACCGGAGCTTACCATGACCGAGTA
CAAGCCCACGGTGCGCCTCGCCACCCGCGACGACGTCCCCAGGGCCGTACGCACCCTCGCCGCCGCGTTC
GCCGACTACCCCGCCACGCGCCACACCGTCGATCCGGACCGCCACATCGAGCGGGTCACCGAGCTGCAAG
AACTCTTCCTCACGCGCGTCGGGCTCGACATCGGCAAGGTGTGGGTCGCGGACGACGGCGCCGCCGTGGC
GGTCTGGACCACGCCGGAGAGCGTCGAAGCGGGGGCGGTGTTCGCCGAGATCGGCCCGCGCATGGCCGAG
TTGAGCGGTTCCCGGCTGGCCGCGCAGCAACAGATGGAAGGCCTCCTGGCGCCGCACCGGCCCAAGGAGC
CCGCGTGGTTCCTGGCCACCGTCGGCGTCTCGCCCGACCACCAGGGCAAGGGTCTGGGCAGCGCCGTCGT
GCTCCCCGGAGTGGAGGCGGCCGAGCGCGCCGGGGTGCCCGCCTTCCTGGAGACCTCCGCGCCCCGCAAC
CTCCCCTTCTACGAGCGGCTCGGCTTCACCGTCACCGCCGACGTCGAGGTGCCCGAAGGACCGCGCACCT
GGTGCATGACCCGCAAGCCCGGTGCCAGTTAACGAATTCTAGATCTTGAGACAAATGGCAGTATTCATCC
ACAATTTTAAAAGAAAAGGGGGGATTGGGGGGTACAGTGCAGGGGAAAGAATAGTAGACATAATAGCAAC
AGACATACAAACTAAAGAATTACAAAAACAAATTACAAAAATTCAAAATTTTCGGGTTTATTACAGGGAC
AGCAGAGATCCACTTTGGCGCCGGCTCGAGGCCTGCAGGTGCAAAGATGGATAAAGTTTTAAACAGAGAG
GAATCTTTGCAGCTAATGGACCTTCTAGGTCTTGAAAGGAGTGGGAATTGGCTCCGGTGCCCGTCAGTGG
GCAGAGCGCACATCGCCCACAGTCCCCGAGAAGTTGGGGGGAGGGGTCGGCAATTGAACCGGTGCCTAGA
GAAGGTGGCGCGGGGTAAACTGGGAAAGTGATGTCGTGTACTGGCTCCGCCTTTTTCCCGAGGGTGGGGG
AGAACCGTATATAAGTGCAGTAGTCGCCGTGAACGTTCTTTTTCGCAACGGGTTTGCCGCCAGAACACAG
GTAAGTGCCGTGTGTGGTTCCCGCGGGCCTGGCCTCTTTACGGGTTATGGCCCTTGCGTGCCTTGAATTA
CTTCCACCTGGCTGCAGTACGTGATTCTTGATCCCGAGCTTCGGGTTGGAAGTGGGTGGGAGAGTTCGAG
GCCTTGCGCTTAAGGAGCCCCTTCGCCTCGTGCTTGAGTTGAGGCCTGGCCTGGGCGCTGGGGCCGCCGC
GTGCGAATCTGGTGGCACCTTCGCGCCTGTCTCGCTGCTTTCGATAAGTCTCTAGCCATTTAAAATTTTT
GATGACCTGCTGCGACGCTTTTTTTCTGGCAAGATAGTCTTGTAAATGCGGGCCAAGATCTGCACACTGG
TATTTCGGTTTTTGGGGCCGCGGGCGGCGACGGGGCCCGTGCGTCCCAGCGCACATGTTCGGCGAGGCGG
GGCCTGCGAGCGCGGCCACCGAGAATCGGACGGGGGTAGTCTCAAGCTGGCCGGCCTGCTCTGGTGCCTG
GCCTCGCGCCGCCGTGTATCGCCCCGCCCTGGGCGGCAAGGCTGGCCCGGTCGGCACCAGTTGCGTGAGC
GGAAAGATGGCCGCTTCCCGGCCCTGCTGCAGGGAGCTCAAAATGGAGGACGCGGCGCTCGGGAGAGCGG
GCGGGTGAGTCACCCACACAAAGGAAAAGGGCCTTTCCGTCCTCAGCCGTCGCTTCATGTGACTCCACGG
AGTACCGGGCGCCGTCCAGGCACCTCGATTAGTTCTCGAGCTTTTGGAGTACGTCGTCTTTAGGTTGGGG
GGAGGGGTTTTATGCGATGGAGTTTCCCCACACTGAGTGGGTGGAGACTGAAGTTAGGCCAGCTTGGCAC
TTGATGTAATTCTCCTTGGAATTTGCCCTTTTTGAGTTTGGATCTTGGTTCATTCTCAAGCCTCAGACAG
TGGTTCAAAGTTTTTTTCTTCCATTTCAGGTGTCGTGAGGCTAGCATCGATTGATCAACAAGTTTGTACA
AAAAAGTTGGCATGTGGACTCTCGGGCGCCGCGCAGTAGCCGGCCTCCTGGCGTCACCCAGCCCGGCCCA
GGCCCAGACCCTCACCCGGGTCCCGCGGCCGGCAGAGTTGGCCCCACTCTGCGGCCGCCGTGGCCTGCGC
ACCGACATCGATGCGACCTGCACGCCCCGCCGCGCAAGTTCGAACCAACGTGGCCTCAACCAGATTTGGA
ATGTCAAAAAGCAGAGTGTCTATTTGATGAATTTGAGGAAATCTGGAACTTTGGGCCACCCAGGCTCTCT
AGATGAGACCACCTATGAAAGACTAGCAGAGGAAACGCTGGACTCTTTAGCAGAGTTTTTTGAAGACCTT
GCAGACAAGCCATACACGTTTGAGGACTATGATGTCTCCTTTGGGAGTGGTGTCTTAACTGTCAAACTGG
GTGGAGATCTAGGAACCTATGTGATCAACAAGCAGACGCCAAACAAGCAAATCTGGCTATCTTCTCCATC
CAGTGGACCTAAGCGTTATGACTGGACTGGGAAAAACTGGGTGTACTCCCACGACGGCGTGTCCCTCCAT
GAGCTGCTGGCCGCAGAGCTCACTAAAGCCTTAAAAACCAAACTGGACTTGTCTTCCTTGGCCTATTCCG
GAAAAGATGCTTGCCCAACTTTCTTGTACAAAGTGGTTGATATCGGTAAGCCTATCCCTAACCCTCTCCT
CGGTCTCGATTCTACGTAGTAATGAACTAGTCCGTAACTTGAAAGTATTTCGATTTCTTGGCTTTATATA
TCTTGTGGAAAGGACGAACATTGCAGAAACTAGATCAATGCACGCGTTAAGTCGACAATCAACCTCTGGA
TTACAAAATTTGTGAAAGATTGACTGGTATTCTTAACTATGTTGCTCCTTTTACGCTATGTGGATACGCT
GCTTTAATGCCTTTGTATCATGCTATTGCTTCCCGTATGGCTTTCATTTTCTCCTCCTTGTATAAATCCT
GGTTGCTGTCTCTTTATGAGGAGTTGTGGCCCGTTGTCAGGCAACGTGGCGTGGTGTGCACTGTGTTTGC
TGACGCAACCCCCACTGGTTGGGGCATTGCCACCACCTGTCAGCTCCTTTCCGGGACTTTCGCTTTCCCC
CTCCCTATTGCCACGGCGGAACTCATCGCCGCCTGCCTTGCCCGCTGCTGGACAGGGGCTCGGCTGTTGG
GCACTGACAATTCCGTGGTGTTGTCGGGGAAATCATCGTCCTTTCCTTGGCTGCTCGCCTGTGTTGCCAC
CTGGATTCTGCGCGGGACGTCCTTCTGCTACGTCCCTTCGGCCCTCAATCCAGCGGACCTTCCTTCCCGC
GGCCTGCTGCCGGCTCTGCGGCCTCTTCCGCGTCTTCGCCTTCGCCCTCAGACGAGTCGGATCTCCCTTT
GGGCCGCCTCCCCGCGTCGACTTTAAGACCAATGACTTACAAGGCAGCTGTAGATCTTAGCCACTTTTTA
AAAGAAAAGGGGGGACTGGAAGGGCTAATTCACTCCCAACGAAGACAAGATCTGCTTTTTGCTTGTACTG
GGTCTCTCTGGTTAGACCAGATCTGAGCCTGGGAGCTCTCTGGCTAACTAGGGAACCCACTGCTTAAGCC
TCAATAAAGCTTGCCTTGAGTGCTTCAAGTAGTGTGTGCCCGTCTGTTGTGTGACTCTGGTAACTAGAGA
TCCCTCAGACCCTTTTAGTCAGTGTGGAAAATCTCTAGCAGTACGTATAGTAGTTCATGTCATCTTATTA
TTCAGTATTTATAACTTGCAAAGAAATGAATATCAGAGAGTGAGAGGAACTTGTTTATTGCAGCTTATAA
TGGTTACAAATAAAGCAATAGCATCACAAATTTCACAAATAAAGCATTTTTTTCACTGCATTCTAGTTGT
GGTTTGTCCAAACTCATCAATGTATCTTATCATGTCTGGCTCTAGCTATCCCGCCCCTAACTCCGCCCAT
CCCGCCCCTAACTCCGCCCAGTTCCGCCCATTCTCCGCCCCATGGCTGACTAATTTTTTTTATTTATGCA
GAGGCCGAGGCCGCCTCGGCCTCTGAGCTATTCCAGAAGTAGTGAGGAGGCTTTTTTGGAGGCCTAGGGA
CGTACCCAATTCGCCCTATAGTGAGTCGTATTACGCGCGCTCACTGGCCGTCGTTTTACAACGTCGTGAC
TGGGAAAACCCTGGCGTTACCCAACTTAATCGCCTTGCAGCACATCCCCCTTTCGCCAGCTGGCGTAATA
GCGAAGAGGCCCGCACCGATCGCCCTTCCCAACAGTTGCGCAGCCTGAATGGCGAATGGG
[124 nt withheld, positions 6431-6554]
C
[91 nt withheld, positions 6556-6646]
A
[49 nt withheld, positions 6648-6696]
CCTTTGACGTTGGAGTCCACGTTCTTT
[37 nt withheld, positions 6724-6760]
ACCCTATCTCGGTCTATTCTTTTGATTTATAAGGGATTTTGCCGATTTCGGCCTATTGGTTAAAAAATGA
GCTGATTTAACAAAAATTTAACGCGAATTTTAACAAAATATTAACGCTTACAATTTAGGTGGCACTTTTC
GGGGAAATGTGCGCGGAACCCCTATTTGTTTATTTTTCTAAATACATTCAAATATGTATCCGCTCATGAG
ACAATAACCCTGATAAATGCTTCAATAATATTGAAAAAGGAAGAGTATGAGTATTCAACATTTCCGTGTC
GCCCTTATTCCCTTTTTTGCGGCATTTTGCCTTCCTGTTTTTGCTCACCCAGAAACGCTGGTGAAAGTAA
AAGATGCTGAAGATCAGTTGGGTGCACGAGTGGGTTACATCGAACTGGATCTCAACAGCGGTAAGATCCT
TGAGAGTTTTCGCCCCGAAGAACGTTTTCCAATGATGAGCACTTTTAAAGTTCTGCTATGTGGCGCGGTA
TTATCCCGTATTGACGCCGGGCAAGAGCAACTCGGTCGCCGCATACACTATTCTCAGAATGACTTGGTTG
AGTACTCACCAGTCACAGAAAAGCATCTTACGGATGGCATGACAGTAAGAGAATTATGCAGTGCTGCCAT
AACCATGAGTGATAACACTGCGGCCAACTTACTTCTGACAACGATCGGAGGACCGAAGGAGCTAACCGCT
TTTTTGCACAACATGGGGGATCATGTAACTCGCCTTGATCGTTGGGAACCGGAGCTGAATGAAGCCATAC
CAAACGACGAGCGTGACACCACGATGCCTGTAGCAATGGCAACAACGTTGCGCAAACTATTAACTGGCGA
ACTACTTACTCTAGCTTCCCGGCAACAATTAATAGACTGGATGGAGGCGGATAAAGTTGCAGGACCACTT
CTGCGCTCGGCCCTTCCGGCTGGCTGGTTTATTGCTGATAAATCTGGAGCCGGTGAGCGTGGGTCTCGCG
GTATCATTGCAGCACTGGGGCCAGATGGTAAGCCCTCCCGTATCGTAGTTATCTACACGACGGGGAGTCA
GGCAACTATGGATGAACGAAATAGACAGATCGCTGAGATAGGTGCCTCACTGATTAAGCATTGGTAACTG
TCAGACCAAGTTTACTCATATATACTTTAGATTGATTTAAAACTTCATTTTTAATTTAAAAGGATCTAGG
TGAAGATCCTTTTTGATAATCTCATGACCAAAATCCCTTAACGTGAGTTTTCGTTCCACTGAGCGTCAGA
CCCCGTAGAAAAGATCAAAGGATCTTCTTGAGATCCTTTTTTTCTGCGCGTAATCTGCTGCTTGCAAACA
AAAAAACCACCGCTACCAGCGGTGGTTTGTTTGCCGGATCAAGAGCTACCAACTCTTTTTCCGAAGGTAA
CTGGCTTCAGCAGAGCGCAGATACCAAATACTGTTCTTCTAGTGTAGCCGTAGTTAGGCCACCACTTCAA
GAACTCTGTAGCACCGCCTACATACCTCGCTCTGCTAATCCTGTTACCAGTGGCTGCTGCCAGTGGCGAT
AAGTCGTGTCTTACCGGGTTGGACTCAAGACGATAGTTACCGGATAAGGCGCAGCGGTCGGGCTGAACGG
GGGGTTCGTGCACACAGCCCAGCTTGGAGCGAACGACCTACACCGAACTGAGATACCTACAGCGTGAGCT
ATGAGAAAGCGCCACGCTTCCCGAAGGGAGAAAGGCGGACAGGTATCCGGTAAGCGGCAGGGTCGGAACA
GGAGAGCGCACGAGGGAGCTTCCAGGGGGAAACGCCTGGTATCTTTATAGTCCTGTCGGGTTTCGCCACC
TCTGACTTGAGCGTCGATTTTTGTGATGCTCGTCAGGGGGGCGGAGCCTATGGAAAAACGCCAGCAACGC
GGCCTTTTTACGGTTCCTGGCCTTTTGCTGGCCTTTTGCTCACATGTTCTTTCCTGCGTTATCCCCTGAT
TCTGTGGATAACCGTATTACCGCCTTTGAGTGAGCTGATACCGCTCGCCGCAGCCGAACGACCGAGCGCA
GCGAGTCAGTGAGCGAGGAAGCGGAAGAGCGCCCAATACGCAAACCGCCTCTCCCCGCGCGTTGGCCGAT
TCATTAATGCAGCTGGCACGACAGGTTTCCCGACTGGAAAGCGGGCAGTGAGCGCAACGCAATTAATGTG
AGTTAGCTCACTCATTAGGCACCCCAGGCTTTACACTTTATGCTTCCGGCTCGTATGTTGTGTGGAATTG
TGAGCGGATAACAATTTCACACAGGAAACAGCTATGACCATGATTACGCCAAGCGCGCAATTAACCCTCA
CTAAAGGGAACAAAAGCTGGAGCTGCAAGC
Features (pLannotate 1.2.2; 34 found; start..end, strand, type, name):
      5..231     +  promoter       RSV promoter: Rous sarcoma virus enhancer/promoter
    232..412     +  LTR            5' LTR (truncated): truncated 5' long terminal repeat (LTR) from HIV-1
    459..584     +  misc_feature   HIV-1 Ψ: packaging signal of human immunodeficiency virus type 1
    568..931     +  CDS            HIV-1 gag (fragment): gag protein from human immunodeficiency virus 1; gag
   1077..1310    +  misc_feature   RRE: The Rev response element (RRE) of HIV-1 allows for Rev-dependent mRNA export from the nucleus to the cytoplasm.
   1687..1713    +  CDS            Rev (fragment): human immunodeficiency virus 1 (HIV-1) Rev protein; rev; enhances nuclear export of unspliced and incompletely spliced viral mRNAs
   1720..1743    +  promoter       SV40 promoter (fragment): SV40 early promoter
   1744..1815    +  promoter       SV40 promoter (fragment): SV40 enhancer and early promoter
   1839..1974    +  rep_origin     SV40 ori: SV40 origin of replication
   2020..2616    +  CDS            PuroR (fragment): puromycin N-acetyltransferase; pac from Streptomyces; confers resistance to puromycin
   2665..2782    +  misc_feature   cPPT/CTS: central polypurine tract and central termination sequence of HIV-1
   2847..2913    +  CDS            small t antigen (fragment): SV40 (simian virus 40) small t antigen
   2920..4098    +  promoter       EF-1α promoter: strong constitutive promoter for human elongation factor EF-1α
   4119..4136    +  protein_bind   attB1 (fragment): mutant version of attB; core recombination site for the Gateway® BP reaction BP Clonase™
   4142..4771    +  CDS            FXN: FRDA_HUMAN - Also known as FRDA, X25. Experimental evidence at protein level: Swiss-Prot protein existence level 1. Promotes the biosynthesis of heme and assembly and repair of iron-sulfur clusters by delivering Fe(2+) to proteins involved in these pathways. May play a role in the protection against iron-catalyzed oxidative stress through its ability to catalyze the oxidation of Fe(2+) to Fe(3+); the oligomeric form but not the monomeric form has in vitro ferroxidase activity. May be able to store large amounts of iron in the form of a ferrihydrite mineral by oligomerization; however, the phys
   4774..4797    -  protein_bind   attB2: mutant version of attB; recombination site for the Gateway® BP reaction BP Clonase™
   4805..4846    +  CDS            V5 tag: epitope tag from simian virus 5
   4862..4915    +  promoter       U6 promoter (fragment): RNA polymerase III promoter for human U6 snRNA
   4957..5545    +  misc_feature   WPRE: woodchuck hepatitis virus posttranscriptional regulatory element
   5596..5615    +  misc_feature   cPPT/CTS (fragment): central polypurine tract and central termination sequence of HIV-1
   5617..5850    +  LTR            3' LTR (ΔU3): self-inactivating 3' long terminal repeat (LTR) from HIV-1
   5928..6049    +  polyA_signal   SV40 poly(A) signal: SV40 polyadenylation signal
   6089..6224    +  rep_origin     SV40 ori: SV40 origin of replication
   6245..6263    -  promoter       T7 promoter: promoter for bacteriophage T7 RNA polymerase
   6271..6426    +  CDS            lacZα (fragment): LacZα fragment of β-galactosidase; lacZ fragment
   6431..6859    +  rep_origin     f1 ori (sequence partly withheld): f1 bacteriophage origin of replication; arrow indicates direction of (+) strand synthesis
   6912..7016    +  promoter       AmpR promoter: bla
   7017..7877    +  CDS            AmpR: β-lactamase; bla; confers resistance to ampicillin, carbenicillin, and related antibiotics
   8048..8636    +  rep_origin     ori: high-copy-number ColE1/pMB1/pBR322/pUC origin of replication
   8819..8911    +  CDS            lacI (fragment): lac repressor; lacI; The lac repressor binds to the lac operator to inhibit transcription in E. coli. This inhibition can be relieved by adding lactose or isopropyl-β-D-thiogalactopyranoside (IPTG).
   8924..8945    +  protein_bind   CAP binding site: CAP binding activates transcription in the presence of cAMP. E. coli catabolite activator protein
   8960..8990    +  promoter       lac promoter: promoter for the E. coli lac operon
   8998..9014    +  protein_bind   lac operator: The lac repressor binds to the lac operator to inhibit transcription in E. coli. This inhibition can be relieved by adding lactose or isopropyl-β-D-thiogalactopyranoside (IPTG). lac repressor encoded by lacI
   9059..9077    +  promoter       T3 promoter: promoter for bacteriophage T3 RNA polymerase
