[The description below was written by a language model from this plasmid's Addgene catalogue record and pLannotate feature annotations shown in this document.]
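Description:
TFORF3430 is a lentiviral mammalian expression plasmid built on the pLX_TRC317 backbone and carrying the human FXN (frataxin) open reading frame. It belongs to a barcoded ORF collection designed for pooled overexpression screens. In bacteria it is maintained through a high-copy ColE1/pUC-type origin and selected with ampicillin via the bla gene. An f1 origin and remnants of a lac/lacZα cloning region with T7 and T3 promoters are also present in the backbone. The depositor notes that the plasmid can recombine, as lentiviral plasmids with repeated LTR sequences often do.

The viral cassette follows a third-generation, self-inactivating design. An RSV promoter drives a truncated HIV-1 5' LTR, followed by the Ψ packaging signal with a gag fragment, the RRE for Rev-dependent nuclear export, a cPPT/CTS element, and a ΔU3 3' LTR with a downstream SV40 polyadenylation signal. Within this unit, an SV40 early promoter/origin segment drives puromycin N-acetyltransferase for selection of transduced cells. A separate EF-1α promoter drives the FXN coding sequence. FXN was inserted by Gateway cloning, so it is flanked by attB1 and attB2 sites and reads through into a C-terminal V5 epitope tag for detection. A WPRE downstream enhances transcript stability and expression.

The catalogue entry states that each construct in the collection carries a unique 24-bp barcode so that the ORF can be identified in pooled screens. The feature table does not annotate this barcode. The short U6 promoter fragment called between the V5 tag and the WPRE lies in a plausible region for it, but the record does not confirm its location.
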