Addgene plasmid #144906: TFORF3430
Purpose: Lentiviral vector for overexpressing transcription factor ORFs with unique 24-bp barcodes. Barcodes facilitate identification of transcription factors in pooled screens.
Depositing lab: Feng Zhang. Depositing organization: Broad Institute. Publication: A transcription factor atlas of directed differentiation. Joung J, Ma S, Tay T, Geiger-Schuller KR, Kirchgatterer PC, Verdine VK, Guo B, Arias-Garcia MA, Allen WE, Singh A, Kuksenko O, Abudayyeh OO, Gootenberg JS, Fu Z, Macrae RK, Buenrostro JD, Regev A, Zhang F. Cell. 2023 Jan 5;186(1):209-229.e26. doi: 10.1016/j.cell.2022.11.026. PubMed 36608654.
Backbone
  Vector backbone: pLX_TRC317
  Backbone manufacturer: Broad Institute Genetic Perturbation Platform
  Backbone size w/o insert (bp): 8264
  Vector type: Mammalian Expression, Lentiviral
  Selectable markers: Puromycin
Growth in bacteria
  Bacterial resistance: Ampicillin, 100 μg/mL
  Growth temperature: 37°C
  Growth strain: NEB Stable
  Copy number: High Copy
Gene/Insert
  Gene/Insert name: FXN
  Species: H. sapiens (human)
  Insert size (bp): 836
  Entrez Gene: FXN (a.k.a. CyaY, FA, FARR, FRDA, X25)
  Promoter: EF1a
  Tag / fusion protein: V5 (C terminal on insert)
  Cloning method: Gateway Cloning
  Sequencing primers: 5′ GGGTGGAGACTGAAGTTAGGCCAG; 3′ CACATAGCGTAAAAGGAGCAACATAG
Resource information
  A portion of this plasmid was derived from a plasmid made by: Broad Institute Genetic Perturbation Platform
Terms and licenses: Academic/Nonprofit Terms; Industry Terms: Not Available to Industry
Depositor comments: NM_000144.4 Please test multiple small colonies in case of plasmid recombination. To make this collection available in a timely manner, a portion of this collection was not fully sequenced by Addgene. If an Addgene verified full plasmid sequence is not available, please contact us prior to placing an order to request the full sequence.
How to cite: TFORF3430 was a gift from Feng Zhang (Addgene plasmid # 144906 ; http://n2t.net/addgene:144906 ; RRID:Addgene_144906)
