>Addgene plasmid #144906 | TFORF3430 | depositor partial sequence | sequence record 286833 | Insert
ATCGATTGATCAACAAGTTTGTACAAAAAAGTTGGCATGTGGACTCTCGGGCGCCGCGCAGTAGCCGGCC
TCCTGGCGTCACCCAGCCCGGCCCAGGCCCAGACCCTCACCCGGGTCCCGCGGCCGGCAGAGTTGGCCCC
ACTCTGCGGCCGCCGTGGCCTGCGCACCGACATCGATGCGACCTGCACGCCCCGCCGCGCAAGTTCGAAC
CAACGTGGCCTCAACCAGATTTGGAATGTCAAAAAGCAGAGTGTCTATTTGATGAATTTGAGGAAATCTG
GAACTTTGGGCCACCCAGGCTCTCTAGATGAGACCACCTATGAAAGACTAGCAGAGGAAACGCTGGACTC
TTTAGCAGAGTTTTTTGAAGACCTTGCAGACAAGCCATACACGTTTGAGGACTATGATGTCTCCTTTGGG
AGTGGTGTCTTAACTGTCAAACTGGGTGGAGATCTAGGAACCTATGTGATCAACAAGCAGACGCCAAACA
AGCAAATCTGGCTATCTTCTCCATCCAGTGGACCTAAGCGTTATGACTGGACTGGGAAAAACTGGGTGTA
CTCCCACGACGGCGTGTCCCTCCATGAGCTGCTGGCCGCAGAGCTCACTAAAGCCTTAAAAACCAAACTG
GACTTGTCTTCCTTGGCCTATTCCGGAAAAGATGCTTGCCCAACTTTCTTGTACAAAGTGGTTGATATCG
GTAAGCCTATCCCTAACCCTCTCCTCGGTCTCGATTCTACGTAGTAATGAACTAGTCCGTAACTTGAAAG
TATTTCGATTTCTTGGCTTTATATATCTTGTGGAAAGGACGAACATTGCAGAAACTAGATCAATGC
