>Addgene plasmid #144906 | TFORF3430 | depositor partial sequence | sequence record 286834 | Barcode
ACATTGCAGAAACTAGATCAATGC
